>Addgene plasmid #244218 | SM283_EF1A-dEnAsCas12a-VPR-T2A-EGFP | addgene full sequence | sequence record 486087 | Addgene NGS Result
GTCGACGGATCGGGAGATCTCCCGATCCCCTATGGTGCACTCTCAGTACAATCTGCTCTGATGCCGCATA
GTTAAGCCAGTATCTGCTCCCTGCTTGTGTGTTGGAGGTCGCTGAGTAGTGCGCGAGCAAAATTTAAGCT
ACAACAAGGCAAGGCTTGACCGACAATTGCATGAAGAATCTGCTTAGGGTTAGGCGTTTTGCGCTGCTTC
GCGATGTACGGGCCAGATATACGCGTTGACATTGATTATTGACTAGTTATTAATAGTAATCAATTACGGG
GTCATTAGTTCATAGCCCATATATGGAGTTCCGCGTTACATAACTTACGGTAAATGGCCCGCCTGGCTGA
CCGCCCAACGACCCCCGCCCATTGACGTCAATAATGACGTATGTTCCCATAGTAACGCCAATAGGGACTT
TCCATTGACGTCAATGGGTGGAGTATTTACGGTAAACTGCCCACTTGGCAGTACATCAAGTGTATCATAT
GCCAAGTACGCCCCCTATTGACGTCAATGACGGTAAATGGCCCGCCTGGCATTATGCCCAGTACATGACC
TTATGGGACTTTCCTACTTGGCAGTACATCTACGTATTAGTCATCGCTATTACCATGGTGATGCGGTTTT
GGCAGTACATCAATGGGCGTGGATAGCGGTTTGACTCACGGGGATTTCCAAGTCTCCACCCCATTGACGT
CAATGGGAGTTTGTTTTGGCACCAAAATCAACGGGACTTTCCAAAATGTCGTAACAACTCCGCCCCATTG
ACGCAAATGGGCGGTAGGCGTGTACGGTGGGAGGTCTATATAAGCAGCGCGTTTTGCCTGTACTGGGTCT
CTCTGGTTAGACCAGATCTGAGCCTGGGAGCTCTCTGGCTAACTAGGGAACCCACTGCTTAAGCCTCAAT
AAAGCTTGCCTTGAGTGCTTCAAGTAGTGTGTGCCCGTCTGTTGTGTGACTCTGGTAACTAGAGATCCCT
CAGACCCTTTTAGTCAGTGTGGAAAATCTCTAGCAGTGGCGCCCGAACAGGGACTTGAAAGCGAAAGGGA
AACCAGAGGAGCTCTCTCGACGCAGGACTCGGCTTGCTGAAGCGCGCACGGCAAGAGGCGAGGGGCGGCG
ACTGGTGAGTACGCCAAAAATTTTGACTAGCGGAGGCTAGAAGGAGAGAGATGGGTGCGAGAGCGTCAGT
ATTAAGCGGGGGAGAATTAGATCGCGATGGGAAAAAATTCGGTTAAGGCCAGGGGGAAAGAAAAAATATA
AATTAAAACATATAGTATGGGCAAGCAGGGAGCTAGAACGATTCGCAGTTAATCCTGGCCTGTTAGAAAC
ATCAGAAGGCTGTAGACAAATACTGGGACAGCTACAACCATCCCTTCAGACAGGATCAGAAGAACTTAGA
TCATTATATAATACAGTAGCAACCCTCTATTGTGTGCATCAAAGGATAGAGATAAAAGACACCAAGGAAG
CTTTAGACAAGATAGAGGAAGAGCAAAACAAAAGTAAGACCACCGCACAGCAAGCGGCCGCTGATCTTCA
GACCTGGAGGAGGAGATATGAGGGACAATTGGAGAAGTGAATTATATAAATATAAAGTAGTAAAAATTGA
ACCATTAGGAGTAGCACCCACCAAGGCAAAGAGAAGAGTGGTGCAGAGAGAAAAAAGAGCAGTGGGAATA
GGAGCTTTGTTCCTTGGGTTCTTGGGAGCAGCAGGAAGCACTATGGGCGCAGCGTCAATGACGCTGACGG
TACAGGCCAGACAATTATTGTCTGGTATAGTGCAGCAGCAGAACAATTTGCTGAGGGCTATTGAGGCGCA
ACAGCATCTGTTGCAACTCACAGTCTGGGGCATCAAGCAGCTCCAGGCAAGAATCCTGGCTGTGGAAAGA
TACCTAAAGGATCAACAGCTCCTGGGGATTTGGGGTTGCTCTGGAAAACTCATTTGCACCACTGCTGTGC
CTTGGAATGCTAGTTGGAGTAATAAATCTCTGGAACAGATTTGGAATCACACGACCTGGATGGAGTGGGA
CAGAGAAATTAACAATTACACAAGCTTAATACACTCCTTAATTGAAGAATCGCAAAACCAGCAAGAAAAG
AATGAACAAGAATTATTGGAATTAGATAAATGGGCAAGTTTGTGGAATTGGTTTAACATAACAAATTGGC
TGTGGTATATAAAATTATTCATAATGATAGTAGGAGGCTTGGTAGGTTTAAGAATAGTTTTTGCTGTACT
TTCTATAGTGAATAGAGTTAGGCAGGGATATTCACCATTATCGTTTCAGACCCACCTCCCAACCCCGAGG
GGACCCGACAGGCCCGAAGGAATAGAAGAAGAAGGTGGAGAGAGAGACAGAGACAGATCCATTCGATTAG
TGAACGGATCGGCACTGCGTGCGCCAATTCTGCAGACAAATGGCAGTATTCATCCACAATTTTAAAAGAA
AAGGGGGGATTGGGGGGTACAGTGCAGGGGAAAGAATAGTAGACATAATAGCAACAGACATACAAACTAA
AGAATTACAAAAACAAATTACAAAAATTCAAAATTTTCGGGTTTATTACAGGGACAGCAGAGATCCAGTT
TGGTTAATTAACCCGTGTCGGCTCCAGATCTGGCCTCCGGGCTCCGGTGCCCGTCAGTGGGCAGAGCGCA
CATCGCCCACAGTCCCCGAGAAGTTGGGGGGAGGGGTCGGCAATTGAACCGGTGCCTAGAGAAGGTGGCG
CGGGGTAAACTGGGAAAGTGATGTCGTGTACTGGCTCCGCCTTTTTCCCGAGGGTGGGGGAGAACCGTAT
ATAAGTGCAGTAGTCGCCGTGAACGTTCTTTTTCGCAACGGGTTTGCCGCCAGAACACAGGTAAGTGCCG
TGTGTGGTTCCCGCGGGCCTGGCCTCTTTACGGGTTATGGCCCTTGCGTGCCTTGAATTACTTCCACCTG
GCTGCAGTACGTGATTCTTGATCCCGAGCTTCGGGTTGGAAGTGGGTGGGAGAGTTCGAGGCCTTGCGCT
TAAGGAGCCCCTTCGCCTCGTGCTTGAGTTGAGGCCTGGCCTGGGCGCTGGGGCCGCCGCGTGCGAATCT
GGTGGCACCTTCGCGCCTGTCTCGCTGCTTTCGATAAGTCTCTAGCCATTTAAAATTTTTGATGACCTGC
TGCGACGCTTTTTTTCTGGCAAGATAGTCTTGTAAATGCGGGCCAAGATCTGCACACTGGTATTTCGGTT
TTTGGGGCCGCGGGCGGCGACGGGGCCCGTGCGTCCCAGCGCACATGTTCGGCGAGGCGGGGCCTGCGAG
CGCGGCCACCGAGAATCGGACGGGGGTAGTCTCAAGCTGGCCGGCCTGCTCTGGTGCCTGGCCTCGCGCC
GCCGTGTATCGCCCCGCCCTGGGCGGCAAGGCTGGCCCGGTCGGCACCAGTTGCGTGAGCGGAAAGATGG
CCGCTTCCCGGCCCTGCTGCAGGGAGCTCAAAATGGAGGACGCGGCGCTCGGGAGAGCGGGCGGGTGAGT
CACCCACACAAAGGAAAAGGGCCTTTCCGTCCTCAGCCGTCGCTTCATGTGACTCCACGGAGTACCGGGC
GCCGTCCAGGCACCTCGATTAGTTCTCGAGCTTTTGGAGTACGTCGTCTTTAGGTTGGGGGGAGGGGTTT
TATGCGATGGAGTTTCCCCACACTGAGTGGGTGGAGACTGAAGTTAGGCCAGCTTGGCACTTGATGTAAT
TCTCCTTGGAATTTGCCCTTTTTGAGTTTGGATCTTGGTTCATTCTCAAGCCTCAGACAGTGGTTCAAAG
TTTTTTTCTTCCATTTCAGGTGTCGTGAGCTTCTAGAGCCACCATGACACAGTTCGAGGGCTTTACCAAC
CTGTATCAGGTGAGCAAGACACTGCGGTTTGAGCTGATCCCACAGGGCAAGACCCTGAAGCACATCCAGG
AGCAGGGCTTCATCGAGGAGGACAAGGCCCGCAATGATCACTACAAGGAGCTGAAGCCCATCATCGATCG
GATCTACAAGACCTATGCCGACCAGTGCCTGCAGCTGGTGCAGCTGGATTGGGAGAACCTGAGCGCCGCC
ATCGACTCCTATAGAAAGGAGAAAACCGAGGAGACAAGGAACGCCCTGATCGAGGAGCAGGCCACATATC
GCAATGCCATCCACGACTACTTCATCGGCCGGACAGACAACCTGACCGATGCCATCAATAAGAGACACGC
CGAGATCTACAAGGGCCTGTTCAAGGCCGAGCTGTTTAATGGCAAGGTGCTGAAGCAGCTGGGCACCGTG
ACCACAACCGAGCACGAGAACGCCCTGCTGCGGAGCTTCGACAAGTTTACAACCTACTTCTCCGGCTTTT
ATAGAAACAGGAAGAACGTGTTCAGCGCCGAGGATATCAGCACAGCCATCCCACACCGCATCGTGCAGGA
CAACTTCCCCAAGTTTAAGGAGAATTGTCACATCTTCACACGCCTGATCACCGCCGTGCCCAGCCTGCGG
GAGCACTTTGAGAACGTGAAGAAGGCCATCGGCATCTTCGTGAGCACCTCCATCGAGGAGGTGTTTTCCT
TCCCTTTTTATAACCAGCTGCTGACACAGACCCAGATCGACCTGTATAACCAGCTGCTGGGAGGAATCTC
TCGGGAGGCAGGCACCGAGAAGATCAAGGGCCTGAACGAGGTGCTGAATCTGGCCATCCAGAAGAATGAT
GAGACAGCCCACATCATCGCCTCCCTGCCACACAGATTCATCCCCCTGTTTAAGCAGATCCTGTCCGATA
GGAACACCCTGTCTTTCATCCTGGAGGAGTTTAAGAGCGACGAGGAAGTGATCCAGTCCTTCTGCAAGTA
CAAGACACTGCTGAGAAACGAGAACGTGCTGGAGACAGCCGAGGCCCTGTTTAACGAGCTGAACAGCATC
GACCTGACACACATCTTCATCAGCCACAAGAAGCTGGAGACAATCAGCAGCGCCCTGTGCGACCACTGGG
ATACACTGAGGAATGCCCTGTATGAGCGGAGAATCTCCGAGCTGACAGGCAAGATCACCAAGTCTGCCAA
GGAGAAGGTGCAGCGCAGCCTGAAGCACGAGGATATCAACCTGCAGGAGATCATCTCTGCCGCAGGCAAG
GAGCTGAGCGAGGCCTTCAAGCAGAAAACCAGCGAGATCCTGTCCCACGCACACGCCGCCCTGGATCAGC
CACTGCCTACAACCCTGAAGAAGCAGGAGGAGAAGGAGATCCTGAAGTCTCAGCTGGACAGCCTGCTGGG
CCTGTACCACCTGCTGGACTGGTTTGCCGTGGATGAGTCCAACGAGGTGGACCCCGAGTTCTCTGCCCGG
CTGACCGGCATCAAGCTGGAGATGGAGCCTTCTCTGAGCTTCTACAACAAGGCCAGAAATTATGCCACCA
AGAAGCCCTACTCCGTGGAGAAGTTCAAGCTGAACTTTCAGATGCCTACACTGGCCAGAGGCTGGGACGT
GAATAGAGAGAAGAACAATGGCGCCATCCTGTTTGTGAAGAACGGCCTGTACTATCTGGGCATCATGCCA
AAGCAGAAGGGCAGGTATAAGGCCCTGAGCTTCGAGCCCACAGAGAAAACCAGCGAGGGCTTTGATAAGA
TGTACTATGACTACTTCCCTGATGCCGCCAAGATGATCCCAAAGTGCAGCACCCAGCTGAAGGCCGTGAC
AGCCCACTTTCAGACCCACACAACCCCCATCCTGCTGTCCAACAATTTCATCGAGCCTCTGGAGATCACA
AAGGAGATCTACGACCTGAACAATCCTGAGAAGGAGCCAAAGAAGTTTCAGACAGCCTACGCCAAGAAAA
CCGGCGACCAGAAGGGCTACAGAGAGGCCCTGTGCAAGTGGATCGACTTCACAAGGGATTTTCTGTCCAA
GTATACCAAGACAACCTCTATCGATCTGTCTAGCCTGCGGCCATCCTCTCAGTATAAGGACCTGGGCGAG
TACTATGCCGAGCTGAATCCCCTGCTGTACCACATCAGCTTCCAGAGAATCGCCGAGAAGGAGATCATGG
ATGCCGTGGAGACAGGCAAGCTGTACCTGTTCCAGATCTATAACAAGGACTTTGCCAAGGGCCACCACGG
CAAGCCTAATCTGCACACACTGTATTGGACCGGCCTGTTTTCTCCAGAGAACCTGGCCAAGACAAGCATC
AAGCTGAATGGCCAGGCCGAGCTGTTCTACCGCCCTAAGTCCAGGATGAAGAGGATGGCACACCGGCTGG
GAGAGAAGATGCTGAACAAGAAGCTGAAGGATCAGAAAACCCCAATCCCCGACACCCTGTACCAGGAGCT
GTACGACTATGTGAATCACAGACTGTCCCACGACCTGTCTGATGAGGCCAGGGCCCTGCTGCCCAACGTG
ATCACCAAGGAGGTGTCTCACGAGATCATCAAGGATAGGCGCTTTACCAGCGACAAGTTCTTTTTCCACG
TGCCTATCACACTGAACTATCAGGCCGCCAATTCCCCATCTAAGTTCAACCAGAGGGTGAATGCCTACCT
GAAGGAGCACCCCGAGACACCTATCATCGGCATCGCCCGGGGCGAGAGAAACCTGATCTATATCACAGTG
ATCGACTCCACCGGCAAGATCCTGGAGCAGCGGAGCCTGAACACCATCCAGCAGTTTGATTACCAGAAGA
AGCTGGACAACAGGGAGAAGGAGAGGGTGGCAGCAAGGCAGGCCTGGTCTGTGGTGGGCACAATCAAGGA
TCTGAAGCAGGGCTATCTGAGCCAGGTCATCCACGAGATCGTGGACCTGATGATCCACTACCAGGCCGTG
GTGGTGCTGGAGAACCTGAATTTCGGCTTTAAGAGCAAGAGGACCGGCATCGCCGAGAAGGCCGTGTACC
AGCAGTTCGAGAAGATGCTGATCGATAAGCTGAATTGCCTGGTGCTGAAGGACTATCCAGCAGAGAAAGT
GGGAGGCGTGCTGAACCCATACCAGCTGACAGACCAGTTCACCTCCTTTGCCAAGATGGGCACCCAGTCT
GGCTTCCTGTTTTACGTGCCTGCCCCATATACATCTAAGATCGATCCCCTGACCGGCTTCGTGGACCCCT
TCGTGTGGAAAACCATCAAGAATCACGAGAGCCGCAAGCACTTCCTGGAGGGCTTCGACTTTCTGCACTA
CGACGTGAAAACCGGCGACTTCATCCTGCACTTTAAGATGAACAGAAATCTGTCCTTCCAGAGGGGCCTG
CCCGGCTTTATGCCTGCATGGGATATCGTGTTCGAGAAGAACGAGACACAGTTTGACGCCAAGGGCACCC
CTTTCATCGCCGGCAAGAGAATCGTGCCAGTGATCGAGAATCACAGATTCACCGGCAGATACCGGGACCT
GTATCCTGCCAACGAGCTGATCGCCCTGCTGGAGGAGAAGGGCATCGTGTTCAGGGATGGCTCCAACATC
CTGCCAAAGCTGCTGGAGAATGACGATTCTCACGCCATCGACACGATGGTGGCCCTGATCCGCAGCGTGC
TGCAGATGCGGAACTCCAATGCCGCCACAGGCGAGGACTATATCAACAGCCCCGTGCGCGATCTGAATGG
CGTGTGCTTCGACTCCCGGTTTCAGAACCCAGAGTGGCCAATGGACGCCGATGCCAATGGCGCCTACCAC
ATCGCCCTGAAGGGCCAGCTGCTGCTGAATCACCTGAAGGAGAGCAAGGATCTGAAGCTGCAGAACGGCA
TCTCCAATCAGGACTGGCTGGCCTACATCCAGGAGCTGCGCAACGGATCCTATCCCTATGACGTGCCCGA
TTATGCCAGCCTGGGCAGCGGCTCCCCTGCTGCCAAACGCGTTAAACTAGACGAAGATCCTGCCGCGAAG
CGCGTGAAACTGGACGACGGCATTGGTAGTGGGAGCAACGGCAGCAGCCTCGACGCATTGGACGATTTTG
ATCTGGATATGCTGGGAAGTGACGCCCTCGATGATTTTGACCTTGACATGCTTGGTTCGGATGCCCTTGA
TGACTTTGACCTCGACATGCTCGGCAGTGACGCCCTTGATGATTTCGACCTGGACATGCTGATTAACTCT
AGAAGTTCCGGATCTCCGAAAAAGAAACGCAAAGTTGGTAGCCAGTACCTGCCCGACACCGACGACCGGC
ACCGGATCGAGGAAAAGCGGAAGCGGACCTACGAGACATTCAAGAGCATCATGAAGAAGTCCCCCTTCAG
CGGCCCCACCGACCCTAGACCTCCACCTAGAAGAATCGCCGTGCCCAGCAGATCCAGCGCCAGCGTGCCA
AAACCTGCCCCCCAGCCTTACCCCTTCACCAGCAGCCTGAGCACCATCAACTACGACGAGTTCCCTACCA
TGGTGTTCCCCAGCGGCCAGATCTCTCAGGCCTCTGCTCTGGCTCCAGCCCCTCCTCAGGTGCTGCCTCA
GGCTCCTGCTCCTGCACCAGCTCCAGCCATGGTGTCTGCACTGGCTCAGGCACCAGCACCCGTGCCTGTG
CTGGCTCCTGGACCTCCACAGGCTGTGGCTCCACCAGCCCCTAAACCTACACAGGCCGGCGAGGGCACAC
TGTCTGAAGCTCTGCTGCAGCTGCAGTTCGACGACGAGGATCTGGGAGCCCTGCTGGGAAACAGCACCGA
TCCTGCCGTGTTCACCGACCTGGCCAGCGTGGACAACAGCGAGTTCCAGCAGCTGCTGAACCAGGGCATC
CCTGTGGCCCCTCACACCACCGAGCCCATGCTGATGGAATACCCCGAGGCCATCACCCGGCTCGTGACAG
GCGCTCAGAGGCCTCCTGATCCAGCTCCTGCCCCTCTGGGAGCACCAGGCCTGCCTAATGGACTGCTGTC
TGGCGACGAGGACTTCAGCTCTATCGCCGATATGGATTTCTCAGCCTTGCTGGGCTCTGGCAGCGGCAGC
CGGGATTCCAGGGAAGGGATGTTTTTGCCGAAGCCTGAGGCCGGCTCCGCTATTAGTGACGTGTTTGAGG
GCCGCGAGGTGTGCCAGCCAAAACGAATCCGGCCATTTCATCCTCCAGGAAGTCCATGGGCCAACCGCCC
ACTCCCCGCCAGCCTCGCACCAACACCAACCGGTCCAGTACATGAGCCAGTCGGGTCACTGACCCCGGCA
CCAGTCCCTCAGCCACTGGATCCAGCGCCCGCAGTGACTCCCGAGGCCAGTCACCTGTTGGAGGATCCCG
ATGAAGAGACGAGCCAGGCTGTCAAAGCCCTTCGGGAGATGGCCGATACTGTGATTCCCCAGAAGGAAGA
GGCTGCAATCTGTGGCCAAATGGACCTTTCCCATCCGCCCCCAAGGGGCCATCTGGATGAGCTGACAACC
ACACTTGAGTCCATGACCGAGGATCTGAACCTGGACTCACCCCTGACCCCGGAATTGAACGAGATTCTGG
ATACCTTCCTGAACGACGAGTGCCTCTTGCATGCCATGCATATCAGCACAGGACTGTCCATCTTCGACAC
ATCTCTGTTTGCTAGCGAGGGCAGAGGAAGTCTTCTAACATGCGGTGACGTGGAGGAGAATCCCGGCCCT
GGTACCGTGAGCAAGGGCGAGGAGCTGTTCACCGGGGTGGTGCCCATCCTGGTCGAGCTGGACGGCGACG
TAAACGGCCACAAGTTCAGCGTGTCCGGCGAGGGCGAGGGCGATGCCACCTACGGCAAGCTGACCCTGAA
GTTCATCTGCACCACCGGCAAGCTGCCCGTGCCCTGGCCCACCCTCGTGACCACCCTGACCTACGGCGTG
CAGTGCTTCAGCCGCTACCCCGACCACATGAAGCAGCACGACTTCTTCAAGTCCGCCATGCCCGAAGGCT
ACGTCCAGGAGCGCACCATCTTCTTCAAGGACGACGGCAACTACAAGACCCGCGCCGAGGTGAAGTTCGA
GGGCGACACCCTGGTGAACCGCATCGAGCTGAAGGGCATCGACTTCAAGGAGGACGGCAACATCCTGGGG
CACAAGCTGGAGTACAACTACAACAGCCACAACGTCTATATCATGGCCGACAAGCAGAAGAACGGCATCA
AGGTGAACTTCAAGATCCGCCACAACATCGAGGACGGCAGCGTGCAGCTCGCCGACCACTACCAGCAGAA
CACCCCCATCGGCGACGGCCCCGTGCTGCTGCCCGACAACCACTACCTGAGCACCCAGTCCGCCCTGAGC
AAAGACCCCAACGAGAAGCGCGATCACATGGTCCTGCTGGAGTTCGTGACCGCCGCCGGGATCACTCTCG
GCATGGACGAGCTGTACAAGACCGGTTGAGAATTCGATATCAAGCTTATCGATAATCAACCTCTGGATTA
CAAAATTTGTGAAAGATTGACTGGTATTCTTAACTATGTTGCTCCTTTTACGCTATGTGGATACGCTGCT
TTAATGCCTTTGTATCATGCTATTGCTTCCCGTATGGCTTTCATTTTCTCCTCCTTGTATAAATCCTGGT
TGCTGTCTCTTTATGAGGAGTTGTGGCCCGTTGTCAGGCAACGTGGCGTGGTGTGCACTGTGTTTGCTGA
CGCAACCCCCACTGGTTGGGGCATTGCCACCACCTGTCAGCTCCTTTCCGGGACTTTCGCTTTCCCCCTC
CCTATTGCCACGGCGGAACTCATCGCCGCCTGCCTTGCCCGCTGCTGGACAGGGGCTCGGCTGTTGGGCA
CTGACAATTCCGTGGTGTTGTCGGGGAAATCATCGTCCTTTCCTTGGCTGCTCGCCTGTGTTGCCACCTG
GATTCTGCGCGGGACGTCCTTCTGCTACGTCCCTTCGGCCCTCAATCCAGCGGACCTTCCTTCCCGCGGC
CTGCTGCCGGCTCTGCGGCCTCTTCCGCGTCTTCGCCTTCGCCCTCAGACGAGTCGGATCTCCCTTTGGG
CCGCCTCCCCGCATCGATACCGTCGACCTCGAGACCTAGAAAAACATGGAGCAATCACAAGTAGCAATAC
AGCAGCTACCAATGCTGATTGTGCCTGGCTAGAAGCACAAGAGGAGGAGGAGGTGGGTTTTCCAGTCACA
CCTCAGGTACCTTTAAGACCAATGACTTACAAGGCAGCTGTAGATCTTAGCCACTTTTTAAAAGAAAAGG
GGGGACTGGAAGGGCTAATTCACTCCCAACGAAGACAAGATATCCTTGATCTGTGGATCTACCACACACA
AGGCTACTTCCCTGATTGGCAGAACTACACACCAGGGCCAGGGATCAGATATCCACTGACCTTTGGATGG
TGCTACAAGCTAGTACCAGTTGAGCAAGAGAAGGTAGAAGAAGCCAATGAAGGAGAGAACACCCGCTTGT
TACACCCTGTGAGCCTGCATGGGATGGATGACCCGGAGAGAGAAGTATTAGAGTGGAGGTTTGACAGCCG
CCTAGCATTTCATCACATGGCCCGAGAGCTGCATCCGGACTGTACTGGGTCTCTCTGGTTAGACCAGATC
TGAGCCTGGGAGCTCTCTGGCTAACTAGGGAACCCACTGCTTAAGCCTCAATAAAGCTTGCCTTGAGTGC
TTCAAGTAGTGTGTGCCCGTCTGTTGTGTGACTCTGGTAACTAGAGATCCCTCAGACCCTTTTAGTCAGT
GTGGAAAATCTCTAGCAGGGCCCGTTTAAACCCGCTGATCAGCCTCGACTGTGCCTTCTAGTTGCCAGCC
ATCTGTTGTTTGCCCCTCCCCCGTGCCTTCCTTGACCCTGGAAGGTGCCACTCCCACTGTCCTTTCCTAA
TAAAATGAGGAAATTGCATCGCATTGTCTGAGTAGGTGTCATTCTATTCTGGGGGGTGGGGTGGGGCAGG
ACAGCAAGGGGGAGGATTGGGAAGACAATAGCAGGCATGCTGGGGATGCGGTGGGCTCTATGGCTTCTGA
GGCGGAAAGAACCAGCTGGGGCTCTAGGGGGTATCCCC
[124 nt withheld, positions 11869-11992]
C
[91 nt withheld, positions 11994-12084]
A
[49 nt withheld, positions 12086-12134]
CCTTTGACGTTGGAGTCCACGTTCTTT
[37 nt withheld, positions 12162-12198]
ACCCTATCTCGGTCTATTCTTTTGATTTATAAGGGATTTTGCCGATTTCGGCCTATTGGTTAAAAAATGA
GCTGATTTAACAAAAATTTAACGCGAATTAATTCTGTGGAATGTGTGTCAGTTAGGGTGTGGAAAGTCCC
CAGGCTCCCCAGCAGGCAGAAGTATGCAAAGCATGCATCTCAATTAGTCAGCAACCAGGTGTGGAAAGTC
CCCAGGCTCCCCAGCAGGCAGAAGTATGCAAAGCATGCATCTCAATTAGTCAGCAACCATAGTCCCGCCC
CTAACTCCGCCCATCCCGCCCCTAACTCCGCCCAGTTCCGCCCATTCTCCGCCCCATGGCTGACTAATTT
TTTTTATTTATGCAGAGGCCGAGGCCGCCTCTGCCTCTGAGCTATTCCAGAAGTAGTGAGGAGGCTTTTT
TGGAGGCCTAGGCTTTTGCAAAAAGCTCCCGGGAGCTTGTATATCCATTTTCGGATCTGATCAGCACGTG
TTGACAATTAATCATCGGCATAGTATATCGGCATAGTATAATACGACAAGGTGAGGAACTAAACCATGGC
CAAGTTGACCAGTGCCGTTCCGGTGCTCACCGCGCGCGACGTCGCCGGAGCGGTCGAGTTCTGGACCGAC
CGGCTCGGGTTCTCCCGGGACTTCGTGGAGGACGACTTCGCCGGTGTGGTCCGGGACGACGTGACCCTGT
TCATCAGCGCGGTCCAGGACCAGGTGGTGCCGGACAACACCCTGGCCTGGGTGTGGGTGCGCGGCCTGGA
CGAGCTGTACGCCGAGTGGTCGGAGGTCGTGTCCACGAACTTCCGGGACGCCTCCGGGCCGGCCATGACC
GAGATCGGCGAGCAGCCGTGGGGGCGGGAGTTCGCCCTGCGCGACCCGGCCGGCAACTGCGTGCACTTCG
TGGCCGAGGAGCAGGACTGACACGTGCTACGAGATTTCGATTCCACCGCCGCCTTCTATGAAAGGTTGGG
CTTCGGAATCGTTTTCCGGGACGCCGGCTGGATGATCCTCCAGCGCGGGGATCTCATGCTGGAGTTCTTC
GCCCACCCCAACTTGTTTATTGCAGCTTATAATGGTTACAAATAAAGCAATAGCATCACAAATTTCACAA
ATAAAGCATTTTTTTCACTGCATTCTAGTTGTGGTTTGTCCAAACTCATCAATGTATCTTATCATGTCTG
TATACCGTCGACCTCTAGCTAGAGCTTGGCGTAATCATGGTCATAGCTGTTTCCTGTGTGAAATTGTTAT
CCGCTCACAATTCCACACAACATACGAGCCGGAAGCATAAAGTGTAAAGCCTGGGGTGCCTAATGAGTGA
GCTAACTCACATTAATTGCGTTGCGCTCACTGCCCGCTTTCCAGTCGGGAAACCTGTCGTGCCAGCTGCA
TTAATGAATCGGCCAACGCGCGGGGAGAGGCGGTTTGCGTATTGGGCGCTCTTCCGCTTCCTCGCTCACT
GACTCGCTGCGCTCGGTCGTTCGGCTGCGGCGAGCGGTATCAGCTCACTCAAAGGCGGTAATACGGTTAT
CCACAGAATCAGGGGATAACGCAGGAAAGAACATGTGAGCAAAAGGCCAGCAAAAGGCCAGGAACCGTAA
AAAGGCCGCGTTGCTGGCGTTTTTCCATAGGCTCCGCCCCCCTGACGAGCATCACAAAAATCGACGCTCA
AGTCAGAGGTGGCGAAACCCGACAGGACTATAAAGATACCAGGCGTTTCCCCCTGGAAGCTCCCTCGTGC
GCTCTCCTGTTCCGACCCTGCCGCTTACCGGATACCTGTCCGCCTTTCTCCCTTCGGGAAGCGTGGCGCT
TTCTCATAGCTCACGCTGTAGGTATCTCAGTTCGGTGTAGGTCGTTCGCTCCAAGCTGGGCTGTGTGCAC
GAACCCCCCGTTCAGCCCGACCGCTGCGCCTTATCCGGTAACTATCGTCTTGAGTCCAACCCGGTAAGAC
ACGACTTATCGCCACTGGCAGCAGCCACTGGTAACAGGATTAGCAGAGCGAGGTATGTAGGCGGTGCTAC
AGAGTTCTTGAAGTGGTGGCCTAACTACGGCTACACTAGAAGAACAGTATTTGGTATCTGCGCTCTGCTG
AAGCCAGTTACCTTCGGAAAAAGAGTTGGTAGCTCTTGATCCGGCAAACAAACCACCGCTGGTAGCGGTG
GTTTTTTTGTTTGCAAGCAGCAGATTACGCGCAGAAAAAAAGGATCTCAAGAAGATCCTTTGATCTTTTC
TACGGGGTCTGACGCTCAGTGGAACGAAAACTCACGTTAAGGGATTTTGGTCATGAGATTATCAAAAAGG
ATCTTCACCTAGATCCTTTTAAATTAAAAATGAAGTTTTAAATCAATCTAAAGTATATATGAGTAAACTT
GGTCTGACAGTTACCAATGCTTAATCAGTGAGGCACCTATCTCAGCGATCTGTCTATTTCGTTCATCCAT
AGTTGCCTGACTCCCCGTCGTGTAGATAACTACGATACGGGAGGGCTTACCATCTGGCCCCAGTGCTGCA
ATGATACCGCGAGACCCACGCTCACCGGCTCCAGATTTATCAGCAATAAACCAGCCAGCCGGAAGGGCCG
AGCGCAGAAGTGGTCCTGCAACTTTATCCGCCTCCATCCAGTCTATTAATTGTTGCCGGGAAGCTAGAGT
AAGTAGTTCGCCAGTTAATAGTTTGCGCAACGTTGTTGCCATTGCTACAGGCATCGTGGTGTCACGCTCG
TCGTTTGGTATGGCTTCATTCAGCTCCGGTTCCCAACGATCAAGGCGAGTTACATGATCCCCCATGTTGT
GCAAAAAAGCGGTTAGCTCCTTCGGTCCTCCGATCGTTGTCAGAAGTAAGTTGGCCGCAGTGTTATCACT
CATGGTTATGGCAGCACTGCATAATTCTCTTACTGTCATGCCATCCGTAAGATGCTTTTCTGTGACTGGT
GAGTACTCAACCAAGTCATTCTGAGAATAGTGTATGCGGCGACCGAGTTGCTCTTGCCCGGCGTCAATAC
GGGATAATACCGCGCCACATAGCAGAACTTTAAAAGTGCTCATCATTGGAAAACGTTCTTCGGGGCGAAA
ACTCTCAAGGATCTTACCGCTGTTGAGATCCAGTTCGATGTAACCCACTCGTGCACCCAACTGATCTTCA
GCATCTTTTACTTTCACCAGCGTTTCTGGGTGAGCAAAAACAGGAAGGCAAAATGCCGCAAAAAAGGGAA
TAAGGGCGACACGGAAATGTTGAATACTCATACTCTTCCTTTTTCAATATTATTGAAGCATTTATCAGGG
TTATTGTCTCATGAGCGGATACATATTTGAATGTATTTAGAAAAATAAACAAATAGGGGTTCCGCGCACA
TTTCCCCGAAAAGTGCCACCTGAC
Features (pLannotate 1.2.2; 33 found; start..end, strand, type, name):
     31..83      -  misc_feature   bom (fragment): basis of mobility region from pBR322
    238..617     +  enhancer       CMV enhancer: human cytomegalovirus immediate early enhancer
    618..817     +  promoter       CMV promoter: human cytomegalovirus (CMV) immediate early promoter
    835..1015    +  LTR            5' LTR (truncated): truncated 5' long terminal repeat (LTR) from HIV-1
   1062..1187    +  misc_feature   HIV-1 Ψ: packaging signal of human immunodeficiency virus type 1
   1171..1534    +  CDS            HIV-1 gag (fragment): gag protein from human immunodeficiency virus 1; gag
   1680..1913    +  misc_feature   RRE: The Rev response element (RRE) of HIV-1 allows for Rev-dependent mRNA export from the nucleus to the cytoplasm.
   2290..2390    +  CDS            Rev (fragment): human immunodeficiency virus 1 (HIV-1) Rev protein; rev; enhances nuclear export of unspliced and incompletely spliced viral mRNAs
   2440..2557    +  misc_feature   cPPT/CTS: central polypurine tract and central termination sequence of HIV-1
   2630..3808    +  promoter       EF-1α promoter: strong constitutive promoter for human elongation factor EF-1α
   3824..7744    +  CDS            AsCpf1: CRISPR-associated protein from Acidaminococcus sp. BV3L6 (Zetsche et al., 2015)
   8093..8872    +  CDS            RELA (fragment): TF65_HUMAN - Also known as NFKB3. Experimental evidence at protein level: Swiss-Prot protein existence level 1. NF-kappa-B is a pleiotropic transcription factor present in almost all cell types and is the endpoint of a series of signal transduction events that are initiated by a vast array of stimuli related to many biological processes such as inflammation, immunity, differentiation, cell growth, tumorigenesis and apoptosis. NF-kappa-B is a homo- or heterodimeric complex formed by the Rel-like domain- containing proteins RELA/p65, RELB, NFKB1/p105, NFKB1/p50, REL and NFKB2/p52. The heterodime
   8891..9460    +  CDS            Rta AD: transcriptional activation domain from the human herpesvirus 4 (Epstein-Barr virus) replication and transcription activator Rta/BRLF1 (Hardwick et al., 1992; Chavez et al., 2015)
   9527..10240   +  CDS            EGFP: EGFP is a basic (constitutively fluorescent) green fluorescent protein published in 1996, derived from Aequorea victoria. It is reported to be a rapidly-maturing weak dimer with moderate acid sensitivity.
  10250..10274   +  misc_feature   MCS (fragment): pBluescript multiple cloning site
  10274..10862   +  misc_feature   WPRE: woodchuck hepatitis virus posttranscriptional regulatory element
  10799..11380   +  CDS            nef (fragment): NEF_HV1H2 - Experimental evidence at protein level: Swiss-Prot protein existence level 1. Extracellular Nef protein targets CD4(+) T-lymphocytes for apoptosis by interacting with CXCR4 surface receptors. From Human immunodeficiency virus type 1 group M subtype B (isolate HXB2) (HIV-1).
  11387..11567   +  LTR            5' LTR (truncated): truncated 5' long terminal repeat (LTR) from HIV-1
  11599..11823   +  polyA_signal   bGH poly(A) signal: bovine growth hormone polyadenylation signal
  11827..11848   +  promoter       SV40 promoter (fragment): SV40 enhancer and early promoter
  11869..12297   +  rep_origin     f1 ori (sequence partly withheld): f1 bacteriophage origin of replication; arrow indicates direction of (+) strand synthesis
  12311..12640   +  promoter       SV40 promoter: SV40 enhancer and early promoter
  12688..12735   +  promoter       EM7 promoter: synthetic bacterial promoter&nbsp
  12754..13128   +  CDS            BleoR: antibiotic-binding protein; Sh ble from Streptoalloteichus hindustanus; confers resistance to bleomycin, phleomycin, and Zeocin™
  13138..13263   +  CDS            ble (fragment): BLE_KLEPN - Experimental evidence at protein level: Swiss-Prot protein existence level 1. Binding protein with a strong affinity to the bleomycin family of antibiotics. Binds to CL990; an antimitotic-antibiotic compound. From Klebsiella pneumoniae.
  13258..13379   +  polyA_signal   SV40 poly(A) signal: SV40 polyadenylation signal
  13450..13472   -  protein_bind   lac operator (fragment): The lac repressor binds to the lac operator to inhibit transcription in E. coli. This inhibition can be relieved by adding lactose or isopropyl-β-D-thiogalactopyranoside (IPTG). lac repressor encoded by lacI
  13476..13506   -  promoter       lac promoter: promoter for the E. coli lac operon
  13521..13542   -  protein_bind   CAP binding site: CAP binding activates transcription in the presence of cAMP. E. coli catabolite activator protein
  13555..13647   -  CDS            lacI (fragment): lac repressor; lacI; The lac repressor binds to the lac operator to inhibit transcription in E. coli. This inhibition can be relieved by adding lactose or isopropyl-β-D-thiogalactopyranoside (IPTG).
  13830..14418   -  rep_origin     ori: high-copy-number ColE1/pMB1/pBR322/pUC origin of replication
  14589..15449   -  CDS            AmpR: β-lactamase; bla; confers resistance to ampicillin, carbenicillin, and related antibiotics
  15450..15554   -  promoter       AmpR promoter: bla
