[The description below was written by a language model from this plasmid's Addgene catalogue record and pLannotate feature annotations shown in this document.]
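Description:
SM283_EF1A-dEnAsCas12a-VPR-T2A-EGFP is a 15.6 kb lentiviral transfer plasmid built on the pFUGW backbone for mammalian expression of a Cas12a-based CRISPR activator. It is maintained in E. coli through a high-copy ColE1/pUC-type origin with ampicillin selection (AmpR), and the backbone also carries an f1 origin and an SV40/EM7-driven bleomycin/Zeocin resistance cassette located outside the viral region. The packaged portion follows a third-generation layout: a CMV enhancer/promoter drives transcription of the viral genome from a truncated HIV-1 5' LTR, followed by the Ψ packaging signal with a partial gag fragment, the Rev response element for nuclear export of the genomic RNA, and the cPPT/CTS. A WPRE sits downstream of the cargo to boost transcript levels. It is followed by a truncated 3' LTR and a bGH polyadenylation signal.

The cargo is a single open reading frame under the strong constitutive EF-1α promoter. It encodes an Acidaminococcus Cas12a (AsCpf1) carrying the enhanced-activity substitutions E174R, S542R and K548R together with D908A, which inactivates the nuclease, so the protein binds crRNA-specified DNA targets without cutting. This is fused to the VPR tripartite activator. The annotation detects the p65/RELA and Epstein-Barr virus Rta activation domains, while the VP64 portion is not separately annotated. According to the construct name, a T2A self-cleaving peptide links the fusion to EGFP, so the fluorescent marker is made as a separate protein from the same transcript and allows identification or sorting of transduced cells. No crRNA expression cassette is annotated, so guides would be supplied separately. The construct serves for targeted gene activation and comes from work on multiplexed Cas12a-based perturbation screens.
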