Addgene plasmid #244218: SM283_EF1A-dEnAsCas12a-VPR-T2A-EGFP
Purpose: Mammalian expression of dEnAsCas12a-VPR with EGFP selectable marker
Depositing lab: Tim Reddy. Depositing organization: Duke University. Publication: dHyperCas12a enables multiplexed CRISPRi screens. Melore SM, McRoberts Amador CD, Hamilton MC, Gersbach CA, Reddy TE. Nat Commun. 2026 Feb 12. doi: 10.1038/s41467-026-69090-z. PubMed 41673027.
Backbone
  Vector backbone: pFUGW
  Vector type: Mammalian Expression, Lentiviral, CRISPR
Growth in bacteria
  Bacterial resistance: Ampicillin, 100 μg/mL
  Growth temperature: 30°C
  Growth strain: NEB Stable
  Copy number: High Copy
Gene/Insert
  Gene/Insert name: dEnAsCas12a-VPR
  Species: Synthetic
  Mutation: dEnAsCas12a: E174R, S542R, K548R, and D908A
  Cloning method: Gibson Cloning
Terms and licenses: Academic/Nonprofit Terms; Industry Terms: Not Available to Industry
Depositor comments: Please visit https://doi.org/10.1101/2024.07.08.602263 for bioRxiv preprint.
How to cite: SM283_EF1A-dEnAsCas12a-VPR-T2A-EGFP was a gift from Tim Reddy (Addgene plasmid # 244218 ; http://n2t.net/addgene:244218 ; RRID:Addgene_244218)
